>Addgene plasmid #66951 | mEos3.2-Rad21-N | depositor partial sequence | sequence record 115239 | CMV primer
GCAATGCTAGGTGACGTCAGATCCGCTAGCGCTACCGGACTCAGATCTCGAGGCCACCATGTTCTACGCA
CATTTTGTTCTCAGTAAAAGAGGGCCTCTGGCCAAAATTTGGCTAGCGGCCCATTGGGATAAGAAGCTAA
CCAAAGCCCATGTGTTCGAGTGTAATTTAGAGAGCAGCGTGGAGAGTATCATCTCACCAAAGGTGAAAAT
GGCATTACGGACATCAGGACATCTCTTACTGGGAGTAGTTCGAATCTATCACAGGAAAGCCAAATACCTT
CTTGCAGACTGTAATGAAGCATTCATTAAGATAAAGATGGCTTTTCGGCCAGGTGTGGTTGACCTGCCTG
AGGAAAATCGGGAAGCAGCTTATAATGCCATTACTTTACCTGAAGAATTTCATGACTTTGATCAGCCACT
GCCTGACTTAGATGACATCGATGTGGCCCAGCAGTTCAGCTTGAATCAGAGTAGAGTGGAAGAGATAACC
ATGAGAGAAGAAGTTGGGAACATCAGTATTTTACAAGAAAATGATTTTGGTGATTTTGGAATGGATGATC
GTGAGATAATGAGAGAAGGCAGTGCTTTTGAGGATGACGACATGTTAGTAAGCACTACTACTTCTAACCT
CCTATTAGAGTCTGAACAGAGCACCAGCAATCTGAATGAGAAAATTAACCATTTAGAATATGAAGATCAA
TATAAGGATGATAATTTTGGAGAAGGAAATGATGGTGGAATATTAGATGACAAACTTATTAGTAATAATG
ATGGCGGTATCTTTGATGATCCCCCTGCCCTCTCTGAGCAGGGGTGATGTTGCCAGAGCAGCCTGCACAT
GACGATATGGATGAGGATGATAATGTATCAATGGGTGGGCCTGATAGTCCTGATTCAGTGGATCCCGTTG
AACCAATGCCAACCATGACTGATCAAACACACTTGTTCCAATGAGAGAGCATTTGCATTGAGCTATTGAT
ATACTGTTAAAGAACAAAGCAGAGAGAGAGCTATTGTTGACAGTGTCAAGAGTGATAGCAGACATAAGGC
CACTTATGATTATTCAGATTTGTACTACTTTGGATCTGGACGCCCACCAGAATTGATGTATGTGGCAAGA
GAACGGAGGAGGATGAAACCTGGTTTCCTTTATCCTGTCTCAGCCTGTGGCAATACGACATCTGAGCTTA
CACCGCTTAACTGTCTAGACCTGAAGGAAGGAAGCAAAATTGGG
