>Addgene plasmid #66951 | mEos3.2-Rad21-N | depositor partial sequence | sequence record 115240 | SV40
ACACGGATTGTTCACTAGGCTTGGATTAGCAACTGAACAATGCCAAGCTGAATCTCTCTCTCACCAGTAG
ACCAATGAATCACCTGTAGAGCTCCCCAGAAGAACTCCCAAATATCTGTCAGCTATCAGAGTAGAACCTC
GCCAGAAAAAAGAGAAGGAGAAAGAGAAGAAAAAGAAGATGATGAGAGAGAGATGAGATGCATCAGGGGG
CGATCAGATCAGAGAAAGAGATGACAAAGACTCAGCAGATGCTCATGGTCTCAGCGTGCTCTGCTAAAAC
TGGAGCTGAATCTATCAGTTTGCTTGAGTTATGTCGAAATACGAACAGAAAACAAGCTGCCGCAAAGTTC
TACAGCTTCTTGGTTCTTAAAAAGCAGCAAGCTATTGAGCTGACACAGGAAGAACCGTACAGTGACATCA
TCGCAACACCTGGACCAAGGTTCCATATTATAAGTCGCGGAGGCAGTGGTGGGGTACCGCGGGCCCGGGA
TCCACCGGTCGCCACCATGAGTGCGATTAAGCCAGACATGAAGATCAAACTCCGTATGGAAGGCAACGTA
AACGGGCACCACTTTGTGATCGACGGAGATGGTACAGGCAAGCCTTTTGAGGGAAAACAGAGTATGGATC
TTGAAGTCAAAGAGGGCGGACCTCTGCCTTTTGCCTTTGATATCCTGACCACTGCATTCCATTACGGCAA
CAGGGTATTCGCCAAATATCCAGACAACATACAAGACTATTTTAAGCAGTCGTTTCCTAAGGGGTATTCG
TGGGAACGAAGCTTGACTTTCGAAGACGGGGGCATTTGCAACGCCAGAAACGACATAACAATGGAAGGGG
ACACTTTCTATAATAAAGTTCGATTTTATGGTACCAACTTTCCCGCCAATGGTCCAGTTATGCAGAAGAA
GACGCTGAAATGGGAGCCCTCCACTGAGAAAATGTATGTGCGTGATGGAGTGCTGACGGGTGATATTGAG
ATGGCTTTGTTGCTTGAAGGAAATGCCCATTACCGATGTGACTTCAGAACTACTTACAAAGCTAAGGAGA
AGGGTGTCAAGTTACCAGGCGCCCACTTTGTGGACCACTGCATTGAGATTTTAAGCCATGACAAAGATTA
CAACAAGGTTAAGCTGTATGAGCATGCTGTTGCTCATTCTGGATTGCCTGACAATGCCAGACGATAAGCG
GCCGCGACTCTAGATCATAATCAGCCATACCACATGTAGAAGTAGCCC
