>Addgene plasmid #66951 | mEos3.2-Rad21-N | addgene partial sequence | sequence record 116767 | CMV-F 5'-CGCAAATGGGCGGTAGGCGTG-3'
TGGTTTAGTGAACCGTCAGATCCGCTAGCGCTACCGGACTCAGATCTCGAGGCCACCATGTTCTACGCAC
ATTTTGTTCTCAGTAAAAGAGGGCCTCTGGCCAAAATTTGGCTAGCGGCCCATTGGGATAAGAAGCTAAC
CAAAGCCCATGTGTTCGAGTGTAATTTAGAGAGCAGCGTGGAGAGTATCATCTCACCAAAGGTGAAAATG
GCATTACGGACATCAGGACATCTCTTACTGGGAGTAGTTCGAATCTATCACAGGAAAGCCAAATACCTTC
TTGCAGACTGTAATGAAGCATTCATTAAGATAAAGATGGCTTTTCGGCCAGGTGTGGTTGACCTGCCTGA
GGAAAATCGGGAAGCAGCTTATAATGCCATTACTTTACCTGAAGAATTTCATGACTTTGATCAGCCACTG
CCTGACTTAGATGACATCGATGTGGCCCAGCAGTTCAGCTTGAATCAGAGTAGAGTGGAAGAGATAACCA
TGAGAGAAGAAGTTGGGAACATCAGTATTTTACAAGAAAATGATTTTGGTGATTTTGGAATGGATGATCG
TGAGATAATGAGAGAAGGCAGTGCTTTTGAGGATGACGACATGTTAGTAAGCACTACTACTTCTAACCTC
CTATTAGAGTCTGAACAGAGCACCAGCAATCTGAATGAGAAAATTAACCATTTAGAATATGAAGATCAAT
ATAAGGATGATAATTTTGGAGAAGGAAATGATGGTGGAATATTAGATGACAAACTTATTAGTAATAATGA
TGGCGGTATCTTTGATGATCCCCCTGCCCTCTCTGAGGCAGGGGTGATGTTGCCAGAGCA
