>Addgene plasmid #66951 | mEos3.2-Rad21-N | addgene partial sequence | sequence record 116769 | hSMAD1-F2 5'-TGAGTTTGGACAAACCACAAC-3'
TTTGTGATGCTATTGCTTTATTTGTAACCATTATAAGCTGCAATAAACAAGTTAACAACAACAATTGCAT
TCATTTTATGTTTCAGGTTCAGGGGGAGGTGTGGGAGGTTTTTTAAAGCAAGTAAAACCTCTACAAATGT
GGTATGGCTGATTATGATCTAGAGTCGCGGCCGCTTATCGTCTGGCATTGTCAGGCAATCCAGAATGAGC
AACAGCATGCTCATACAGCTTAACCTTGTTGTAATCTTTGTCATGGCTTAAAATCTCAATGCAGTGGTCC
ACAAAGTGGGCGCCTGGTAACTTGACACCCTTCTCCTTAGCTTTGTAAGTAGTTCTGAAGTCACATCGGT
AATGGGCATTTCCTTCAAGCAACAAAGCCATCTCAATATCACCCGTCAGCACTCCATCACGCACATACAT
TTTCTCAGTGGAGGGCTCCCATTTCAGCGTCTTCTTCTGCATAACTGGACCATTGGCGGGAAAGTTGGTA
CCATAAAATCGAACTTTATTATAGAAAGTGTCCCCTTCCATTGTTATGTCGTTTCTGGCGTTGCAAATGC
CCCCGTCTTCGAAAGTCAAGCTTCGTTCCCACGAATACCCCTTAGGAAACGACTGCTTAAAATAGTCTTG
TATGTTGTCTGGATATTTGGCGAATACCCTGTTGCCGTAATGGAATGCAGTGGTCAGGATATCAAAGGCA
AAAGGCAGAGGTCCGCCCTCTTTGACTTCAAGATCCATACTCTGTTTTCCCTCAAAAGGCTTGCCTGTAC
CATCTCCGTCGATCAC
