[The description below was written by a language model from this plasmid's Addgene catalogue record.]
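Description:
mEos3.2-Rad21-N is a mammalian expression plasmid built on the mEos3.2-N1 backbone (about 4.75 kb without insert), an N1-style fluorescent protein fusion vector. It is maintained in E. coli as a high-copy plasmid under kanamycin selection and carries a neomycin resistance marker, so transfected mammalian cells can be selected with G418. No feature table accompanies the record, so the specific origins of replication and the promoter driving the resistance cassette are not stated. The listed 3′ sequencing primer does imply an SV40 polyadenylation signal downstream of the expression cassette.

The insert is human RAD21 (also known as SCC1 or MCD1), a core subunit of the cohesin complex that holds sister chromatids together. Transcription is driven by the CMV promoter, which gives strong constitutive expression in most mammalian cell lines. The coding sequence lies upstream of mEos3.2, so the fluorescent protein is fused to the C terminus of Rad21. The cloning method and any linker between the two parts are not recorded.

mEos3.2 is a derivative of mEos2 carrying the I102N, H158E and Y189A substitutions. It is a green-to-red photoconvertible protein: the record lists excitation/emission of 507/516 nm for the green state and 572/580 nm for the red state.

The depositor annotates the fusion as a centromere localization marker. The construct is therefore suited to imaging Rad21/cohesin distribution in live or fixed cells. The photoconvertible tag also allows pulse-chase style tracking and single-molecule localization microscopy such as PALM.
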