Addgene plasmid #66951: mEos3.2-Rad21-N
Purpose: Localization: Centromere, Excitation: 507 / 572, Emission: 516 / 580
Depositing lab: Michael Davidson. Depositing organization: Florida State University, Tallahassee.
Backbone
  Vector backbone: mEos3.2-N1
  Backbone manufacturer: Michael Davidson
  Backbone size w/o insert (bp): 4750
  Vector type: Mammalian Expression
  Selectable markers: Neomycin (select with G418)
Growth in bacteria
  Bacterial resistance: Kanamycin, 50 μg/mL
  Growth temperature: 37°C
  Growth strain: DH5alpha
  Copy number: High Copy
Gene/Insert
  Gene/Insert name: Rad21 (alt name: NM_006265.2)
  Species: H. sapiens (human)
  Entrez Gene: RAD21 (a.k.a. CDLS4, HR21, HRAD21, MCD1, MGS, NXP1, SCC1, hHR21)
  Promoter: CMV
  Tag / fusion protein: mEos3.2 (C terminal on backbone)
  Cloning method: Unknown
  Sequencing primers: 5′ CMV-F; 3′ SV40pA-R
Terms and licenses: Academic/Nonprofit Terms; Industry Terms
Depositor comments: mEos3.2 = mEos2 + I102N/H158E/Y189A. Excitation = 507 / 572; Emission = 516 / 580
How to cite: mEos3.2-Rad21-N was a gift from Michael Davidson (Addgene plasmid # 66951 ; http://n2t.net/addgene:66951 ; RRID:Addgene_66951)
